>Addgene plasmid #143150 | TFORF1714 | addgene full sequence | sequence record 462928 | Addgene NGS Result
TTAATGTAGTCTTATGCAATACTCTTGTAGTCTTGCAACATGGTAACGATGAGTTAGCAACATGCCTTAC
AAGGAGAGAAAAAGCACCGTGCATGCCGATTGGTGGAAGTAAGGTGGTACGATCGTGCCTTATTAGGAAG
GCAACAGACGGGTCTGACATGGATTGGACGAACCACTGAATTGCCGCATTGCAGAGATATTGTATTTAAG
TGCCTAGCTCGATACATAAACGGGTCTCTCTGGTTAGACCAGATCTGAGCCTGGGAGCTCTCTGGCTAAC
TAGGGAACCCACTGCTTAAGCCTCAATAAAGCTTGCCTTGAGTGCTTCAAGTAGTGTGTGCCCGTCTGTT
GTGTGACTCTGGTAACTAGAGATCCCTCAGACCCTTTTAGTCAGTGTGGAAAATCTCTAGCAGTGGCGCC
CGAACAGGGACTTGAAAGCGAAAGGGAAACCAGAGGAGCTCTCTCGACGCAGGACTCGGCTTGCTGAAGC
GCGCACGGCAAGAGGCGAGGGGCGGCGACTGGTGAGTACGCCAAAAATTTTGACTAGCGGAGGCTAGAAG
GAGAGAGATGGGTGCGAGAGCGTCAGTATTAAGCGGGGGAGAATTAGATCGCGATGGGAAAAAATTCGGT
TAAGGCCAGGGGGAAAGAAAAAATATAAATTAAAACATATAGTATGGGCAAGCAGGGAGCTAGAACGATT
CGCAGTTAATCCTGGCCTGTTAGAAACATCAGAAGGCTGTAGACAAATACTGGGACAGCTACAACCATCC
CTTCAGACAGGATCAGAAGAACTTAGATCATTATATAATACAGTAGCAACCCTCTATTGTGTGCATCAAA
GGATAGAGATAAAAGACACCAAGGAAGCTTTAGACAAGATAGAGGAAGAGCAAAACAAAAGTAAGACCAC
CGCACAGCAAGCGGCCGCTGATCTTCAGACCTGGAGGAGGAGATATGAGGGACAATTGGAGAAGTGAATT
ATATAAATATAAAGTAGTAAAAATTGAACCATTAGGAGTAGCACCCACCAAGGCAAAGAGAAGAGTGGTG
CAGAGAGAAAAAAGAGCAGTGGGAATAGGAGCTTTGTTCCTTGGGTTCTTGGGAGCAGCAGGAAGCACTA
TGGGCGCAGCGTCAATGACGCTGACGGTACAGGCCAGACAATTATTGTCTGGTATAGTGCAGCAGCAGAA
CAATTTGCTGAGGGCTATTGAGGCGCAACAGCATCTGTTGCAACTCACAGTCTGGGGCATCAAGCAGCTC
CAGGCAAGAATCCTGGCTGTGGAAAGATACCTAAAGGATCAACAGCTCCTGGGGATTTGGGGTTGCTCTG
GAAAACTCATTTGCACCACTGCTGTGCCTTGGAATGCTAGTTGGAGTAATAAATCTCTGGAACAGATTTG
GAATCACACGACCTGGATGGAGTGGGACAGAGAAATTAACAATTACACAAGCTTAATACACTCCTTAATT
GAAGAATCGCAAAACCAGCAAGAAAAGAATGAACAAGAATTATTGGAATTAGATAAATGGGCAAGTTTGT
GGAATTGGTTTAACATAACAAATTGGCTGTGGTATATAAAATTATTCATAATGATAGTAGGAGGCTTGGT
AGGTTTAAGAATAGTTTTTGCTGTACTTTCTATAGTGAATAGAGTTAGGCAGGGATATTCACCATTATCG
TTTCAGACCCACCTCCCAACCCCGAGGGGACCCATGCATTGCATCTCAATTAGTCAGCAACCAGGTGTGG
AAAGTCCCCAGGCTCCCCAGCAGGCAGAAGTATGCAAAGCATGCGTCTCAATTAGTCAGCAACCATAGTC
CCGCCCCTAACTCCGCCCATCCCGCCCCTAACTCCGCCCAGTTCCGCCCATTCTCCGCCCCATGGCTGAC
TAATTTTTTTTATTTATGCAGAGGCCGAGGCCGCCTCGGCCTCTGAGCTATTCCAGAAGTAGTGAGGAGG
CTTTTTTGGAGGCCTAGGCTTTTGCAAAAAGCTTTCTAGAGGTACCACCGGAGCTTACCATGACCGAGTA
CAAGCCCACGGTGCGCCTCGCCACCCGCGACGACGTCCCCAGGGCCGTACGCACCCTCGCCGCCGCGTTC
GCCGACTACCCCGCCACGCGCCACACCGTCGATCCGGACCGCCACATCGAGCGGGTCACCGAGCTGCAAG
AACTCTTCCTCACGCGCGTCGGGCTCGACATCGGCAAGGTGTGGGTCGCGGACGACGGCGCCGCCGTGGC
GGTCTGGACCACGCCGGAGAGCGTCGAAGCGGGGGCGGTGTTCGCCGAGATCGGCCCGCGCATGGCCGAG
TTGAGCGGTTCCCGGCTGGCCGCGCAGCAACAGATGGAAGGCCTCCTGGCGCCGCACCGGCCCAAGGAGC
CCGCGTGGTTCCTGGCCACCGTCGGCGTCTCGCCCGACCACCAGGGCAAGGGTCTGGGCAGCGCCGTCGT
GCTCCCCGGAGTGGAGGCGGCCGAGCGCGCCGGGGTGCCCGCCTTCCTGGAGACCTCCGCGCCCCGCAAC
CTCCCCTTCTACGAGCGGCTCGGCTTCACCGTCACCGCCGACGTCGAGGTGCCCGAAGGACCGCGCACCT
GGTGCATGACCCGCAAGCCCGGTGCCAGTTAACGAATTCTAGATCTTGAGACAAATGGCAGTATTCATCC
ACAATTTTAAAAGAAAAGGGGGGATTGGGGGGTACAGTGCAGGGGAAAGAATAGTAGACATAATAGCAAC
AGACATACAAACTAAAGAATTACAAAAACAAATTACAAAAATTCAAAATTTTCGGGTTTATTACAGGGAC
AGCAGAGATCCACTTTGGCGCCGGCTCGAGGCCTGCAGGTGCAAAGATGGATAAAGTTTTAAACAGAGAG
GAATCTTTGCAGCTAATGGACCTTCTAGGTCTTGAAAGGAGTGGGAATTGGCTCCGGTGCCCGTCAGTGG
GCAGAGCGCACATCGCCCACAGTCCCCGAGAAGTTGGGGGGAGGGGTCGGCAATTGAACCGGTGCCTAGA
GAAGGTGGCGCGGGGTAAACTGGGAAAGTGATGTCGTGTACTGGCTCCGCCTTTTTCCCGAGGGTGGGGG
AGAACCGTATATAAGTGCAGTAGTCGCCGTGAACGTTCTTTTTCGCAACGGGTTTGCCGCCAGAACACAG
GTAAGTGCCGTGTGTGGTTCCCGCGGGCCTGGCCTCTTTACGGGTTATGGCCCTTGCGTGCCTTGAATTA
CTTCCACCTGGCTGCAGTACGTGATTCTTGATCCCGAGCTTCGGGTTGGAAGTGGGTGGGAGAGTTCGAG
GCCTTGCGCTTAAGGAGCCCCTTCGCCTCGTGCTTGAGTTGAGGCCTGGCCTGGGCGCTGGGGCCGCCGC
GTGCGAATCTGGTGGCACCTTCGCGCCTGTCTCGCTGCTTTCGATAAGTCTCTAGCCATTTAAAATTTTT
GATGACCTGCTGCGACGCTTTTTTTCTGGCAAGATAGTCTTGTAAATGCGGGCCAAGATCTGCACACTGG
TATTTCGGTTTTTGGGGCCGCGGGCGGCGACGGGGCCCGTGCGTCCCAGCGCACATGTTCGGCGAGGCGG
GGCCTGCGAGCGCGGCCACCGAGAATCGGACGGGGGTAGTCTCAAGCTGGCCGGCCTGCTCTGGTGCCTG
GCCTCGCGCCGCCGTGTATCGCCCCGCCCTGGGCGGCAAGGCTGGCCCGGTCGGCACCAGTTGCGTGAGC
GGAAAGATGGCCGCTTCCCGGCCCTGCTGCAGGGAGCTCAAAATGGAGGACGCGGCGCTCGGGAGAGCGG
GCGGGTGAGTCACCCACACAAAGGAAAAGGGCCTTTCCGTCCTCAGCCGTCGCTTCATGTGACTCCACGG
AGTACCGGGCGCCGTCCAGGCACCTCGATTAGTTCTCGAGCTTTTGGAGTACGTCGTCTTTAGGTTGGGG
GGAGGGGTTTTATGCGATGGAGTTTCCCCACACTGAGTGGGTGGAGACTGAAGTTAGGCCAGCTTGGCAC
TTGATGTAATTCTCCTTGGAATTTGCCCTTTTTGAGTTTGGATCTTGGTTCATTCTCAAGCCTCAGACAG
TGGTTCAAAGTTTTTTTCTTCCATTTCAGGTGTCGTGAGGCTAGCACCGCCACCATGTCCAGCACACCAC
ATGACCCCTTCTATTCTTCTCCTTTCGGCCCATTTTATAGGAGGCATACACCATACATGGTACAGCCAGA
GTACCGAATCTATGAGATGAACAAGAGACTGCAGTCTCGCACAGAGGATAGTGACAACCTCTGGTGGGAC
GCCTTTGCCACTGAATTTTTTGAAGATGACGCCACATTAACCCTTTCATTTTGTTTGGAAGATGGACCAA
AGCGATACACTATCGGCAGGACCCTCATCCCCCGTTACTTTAGCACTGTGTTTGAAGGAGGGGTGACCGA
CCTGTATTACATTCTCAAACACTCGAAAGAGTCATACCACAACTCATCCATCACGGTGGACTGCGACCAG
TGTACCATGGTCACCCAGCACGGGAAGCCCATGTTTACCAAGGTATGTACAGAAGGCAGACTGATCTTGG
AGTTCACCTTTGATGATCTCATGAGAATCAAAACATGGCACTTTACCATTAGACAATACCGAGAGTTAGT
CCCGAGAAGCATCCTAGCCATGCATGCACAAGATCCTCAGGTCCTGGATCAGCTGTCCAAAAACATCACC
AGGATGGGGCTAACAAACTTCACCCTCAACTACCTCAGGTTGTGTGTAATATTGGAGCCAATGCAGGAAC
TGATGTCGAGACATAAAACTTACAACCTCAGTCCCCGAGACTGCCTGAAGACCTGCTTGTTTCAGAAGTG
GCAGAGGATGGTGGCTCCGCCAGCAGAACCCACAAGGCAACCAACAACCAAACGGAGAAAAAGGAAAAAT
TCCACCAGCAGCACTTCCAACAGCAGCGCTGGGAACAATGCAAACAGCACTGGCAGCAAGAAGAAGACCA
CAGCTGCAAACCTGAGTCTGTCCAGTCAGGTACCTGGGCTAGGAGCGATCCCGAACTGCAGCCTCAACCC
TGGGAGGGATGGAGACCTGTGTCATTCAACAGCAGTGACCCCTTCTGGCCAATTTAAGGAGAAGCATTAG
TAATGAACTAGTCCGTAACTTGAAAGTATTTCGATTTCTTGGCTTTATATATCTTGTGGAAAGGACGATG
AGCTAGACACTTAGTGGTTAAAACGCGTTAAGTCGACAATCAACCTCTGGATTACAAAATTTGTGAAAGA
TTGACTGGTATTCTTAACTATGTTGCTCCTTTTACGCTATGTGGATACGCTGCTTTAATGCCTTTGTATC
ATGCTATTGCTTCCCGTATGGCTTTCATTTTCTCCTCCTTGTATAAATCCTGGTTGCTGTCTCTTTATGA
GGAGTTGTGGCCCGTTGTCAGGCAACGTGGCGTGGTGTGCACTGTGTTTGCTGACGCAACCCCCACTGGT
TGGGGCATTGCCACCACCTGTCAGCTCCTTTCCGGGACTTTCGCTTTCCCCCTCCCTATTGCCACGGCGG
AACTCATCGCCGCCTGCCTTGCCCGCTGCTGGACAGGGGCTCGGCTGTTGGGCACTGACAATTCCGTGGT
GTTGTCGGGGAAATCATCGTCCTTTCCTTGGCTGCTCGCCTGTGTTGCCACCTGGATTCTGCGCGGGACG
TCCTTCTGCTACGTCCCTTCGGCCCTCAATCCAGCGGACCTTCCTTCCCGCGGCCTGCTGCCGGCTCTGC
GGCCTCTTCCGCGTCTTCGCCTTCGCCCTCAGACGAGTCGGATCTCCCTTTGGGCCGCCTCCCCGCGTCG
ACTTTAAGACCAATGACTTACAAGGCAGCTGTAGATCTTAGCCACTTTTTAAAAGAAAAGGGGGGACTGG
AAGGGCTAATTCACTCCCAACGAAGACAAGATCTGCTTTTTGCTTGTACTGGGTCTCTCTGGTTAGACCA
GATCTGAGCCTGGGAGCTCTCTGGCTAACTAGGGAACCCACTGCTTAAGCCTCAATAAAGCTTGCCTTGA
GTGCTTCAAGTAGTGTGTGCCCGTCTGTTGTGTGACTCTGGTAACTAGAGATCCCTCAGACCCTTTTAGT
CAGTGTGGAAAATCTCTAGCAGTACGTATAGTAGTTCATGTCATCTTATTATTCAGTATTTATAACTTGC
AAAGAAATGAATATCAGAGAGTGAGAGGAACTTGTTTATTGCAGCTTATAATGGTTACAAATAAAGCAAT
AGCATCACAAATTTCACAAATAAAGCATTTTTTTCACTGCATTCTAGTTGTGGTTTGTCCAAACTCATCA
ATGTATCTTATCATGTCTGGCTCTAGCTATCCCGCCCCTAACTCCGCCCATCCCGCCCCTAACTCCGCCC
AGTTCCGCCCATTCTCCGCCCCATGGCTGACTAATTTTTTTTATTTATGCAGAGGCCGAGGCCGCCTCGG
CCTCTGAGCTATTCCAGAAGTAGTGAGGAGGCTTTTTTGGAGGCCTAGGGACGTACCCAATTCGCCCTAT
AGTGAGTCGTATTACGCGCGCTCACTGGCCGTCGTTTTACAACGTCGTGACTGGGAAAACCCTGGCGTTA
CCCAACTTAATCGCCTTGCAGCACATCCCCCTTTCGCCAGCTGGCGTAATAGCGAAGAGGCCCGCACCGA
TCGCCCTTCCCAACAGTTGCGCAGCCTGAATGGCGAATGGG
[124 nt withheld, positions 6692-6815]
C
[91 nt withheld, positions 6817-6907]
A
[49 nt withheld, positions 6909-6957]
CCTTTGACGTTGGAGTCCACGTTCTTT
[37 nt withheld, positions 6985-7021]
ACCCTATCTCGGTCTATTCTTTTGATTTATAAGGGATTTTGCCGATTTCGGCCTATTGGTTAAAAAATGA
GCTGATTTAACAAAAATTTAACGCGAATTTTAACAAAATATTAACGCTTACAATTTAGGTGGCACTTTTC
GGGGAAATGTGCGCGGAACCCCTATTTGTTTATTTTTCTAAATACATTCAAATATGTATCCGCTCATGAG
ACAATAACCCTGATAAATGCTTCAATAATATTGAAAAAGGAAGAGTATGAGTATTCAACATTTCCGTGTC
GCCCTTATTCCCTTTTTTGCGGCATTTTGCCTTCCTGTTTTTGCTCACCCAGAAACGCTGGTGAAAGTAA
AAGATGCTGAAGATCAGTTGGGTGCACGAGTGGGTTACATCGAACTGGATCTCAACAGCGGTAAGATCCT
TGAGAGTTTTCGCCCCGAAGAACGTTTTCCAATGATGAGCACTTTTAAAGTTCTGCTATGTGGCGCGGTA
TTATCCCGTATTGACGCCGGGCAAGAGCAACTCGGTCGCCGCATACACTATTCTCAGAATGACTTGGTTG
AGTACTCACCAGTCACAGAAAAGCATCTTACGGATGGCATGACAGTAAGAGAATTATGCAGTGCTGCCAT
AACCATGAGTGATAACACTGCGGCCAACTTACTTCTGACAACGATCGGAGGACCGAAGGAGCTAACCGCT
TTTTTGCACAACATGGGGGATCATGTAACTCGCCTTGATCGTTGGGAACCGGAGCTGAATGAAGCCATAC
CAAACGACGAGCGTGACACCACGATGCCTGTAGCAATGGCAACAACGTTGCGCAAACTATTAACTGGCGA
ACTACTTACTCTAGCTTCCCGGCAACAATTAATAGACTGGATGGAGGCGGATAAAGTTGCAGGACCACTT
CTGCGCTCGGCCCTTCCGGCTGGCTGGTTTATTGCTGATAAATCTGGAGCCGGTGAGCGTGGGTCTCGCG
GTATCATTGCAGCACTGGGGCCAGATGGTAAGCCCTCCCGTATCGTAGTTATCTACACGACGGGGAGTCA
GGCAACTATGGATGAACGAAATAGACAGATCGCTGAGATAGGTGCCTCACTGATTAAGCATTGGTAACTG
TCAGACCAAGTTTACTCATATATACTTTAGATTGATTTAAAACTTCATTTTTAATTTAAAAGGATCTAGG
TGAAGATCCTTTTTGATAATCTCATGACCAAAATCCCTTAACGTGAGTTTTCGTTCCACTGAGCGTCAGA
CCCCGTAGAAAAGATCAAAGGATCTTCTTGAGATCCTTTTTTTCTGCGCGTAATCTGCTGCTTGCAAACA
AAAAAACCACCGCTACCAGCGGTGGTTTGTTTGCCGGATCAAGAGCTACCAACTCTTTTTCCGAAGGTAA
CTGGCTTCAGCAGAGCGCAGATACCAAATACTGTTCTTCTAGTGTAGCCGTAGTTAGGCCACCACTTCAA
GAACTCTGTAGCACCGCCTACATACCTCGCTCTGCTAATCCTGTTACCAGTGGCTGCTGCCAGTGGCGAT
AAGTCGTGTCTTACCGGGTTGGACTCAAGACGATAGTTACCGGATAAGGCGCAGCGGTCGGGCTGAACGG
GGGGTTCGTGCACACAGCCCAGCTTGGAGCGAACGACCTACACCGAACTGAGATACCTACAGCGTGAGCT
ATGAGAAAGCGCCACGCTTCCCGAAGGGAGAAAGGCGGACAGGTATCCGGTAAGCGGCAGGGTCGGAACA
GGAGAGCGCACGAGGGAGCTTCCAGGGGGAAACGCCTGGTATCTTTATAGTCCTGTCGGGTTTCGCCACC
TCTGACTTGAGCGTCGATTTTTGTGATGCTCGTCAGGGGGGCGGAGCCTATGGAAAAACGCCAGCAACGC
GGCCTTTTTACGGTTCCTGGCCTTTTGCTGGCCTTTTGCTCACATGTTCTTTCCTGCGTTATCCCCTGAT
TCTGTGGATAACCGTATTACCGCCTTTGAGTGAGCTGATACCGCTCGCCGCAGCCGAACGACCGAGCGCA
GCGAGTCAGTGAGCGAGGAAGCGGAAGAGCGCCCAATACGCAAACCGCCTCTCCCCGCGCGTTGGCCGAT
TCATTAATGCAGCTGGCACGACAGGTTTCCCGACTGGAAAGCGGGCAGTGAGCGCAACGCAATTAATGTG
AGTTAGCTCACTCATTAGGCACCCCAGGCTTTACACTTTATGCTTCCGGCTCGTATGTTGTGTGGAATTG
TGAGCGGATAACAATTTCACACAGGAAACAGCTATGACCATGATTACGCCAAGCGCGCAATTAACCCTCA
CTAAAGGGAACAAAAGCTGGAGCTGCAAGC
Features (pLannotate 1.2.2; 31 found; start..end, strand, type, name):
      5..231     +  promoter       RSV promoter: Rous sarcoma virus enhancer/promoter
    232..412     +  LTR            5' LTR (truncated): truncated 5' long terminal repeat (LTR) from HIV-1
    459..584     +  misc_feature   HIV-1 Ψ: packaging signal of human immunodeficiency virus type 1
    568..931     +  CDS            HIV-1 gag (fragment): gag protein from human immunodeficiency virus 1; gag
   1077..1310    +  misc_feature   RRE: The Rev response element (RRE) of HIV-1 allows for Rev-dependent mRNA export from the nucleus to the cytoplasm.
   1687..1713    +  CDS            Rev (fragment): human immunodeficiency virus 1 (HIV-1) Rev protein; rev; enhances nuclear export of unspliced and incompletely spliced viral mRNAs
   1720..1743    +  promoter       SV40 promoter (fragment): SV40 early promoter
   1744..1815    +  promoter       SV40 promoter (fragment): SV40 enhancer and early promoter
   1839..1974    +  rep_origin     SV40 ori: SV40 origin of replication
   2020..2616    +  CDS            PuroR (fragment): puromycin N-acetyltransferase; pac from Streptomyces; confers resistance to puromycin
   2665..2782    +  misc_feature   cPPT/CTS: central polypurine tract and central termination sequence of HIV-1
   2847..2913    +  CDS            small t antigen (fragment): SV40 (simian virus 40) small t antigen
   2920..4098    +  promoter       EF-1α promoter: strong constitutive promoter for human elongation factor EF-1α
   4115..5056    +  CDS            LDB2 (fragment): LDB2_HUMAN - Also known as CLIM1. Experimental evidence at protein level: Swiss-Prot protein existence level 1. Binds to the LIM domain of a wide variety of LIM domain- containing transcription factors. From Homo sapiens (Human).
   5123..5176    +  promoter       U6 promoter (fragment): RNA polymerase III promoter for human U6 snRNA
   5218..5806    +  misc_feature   WPRE: woodchuck hepatitis virus posttranscriptional regulatory element
   5857..5876    +  misc_feature   cPPT/CTS (fragment): central polypurine tract and central termination sequence of HIV-1
   5878..6111    +  LTR            3' LTR (ΔU3): self-inactivating 3' long terminal repeat (LTR) from HIV-1
   6189..6310    +  polyA_signal   SV40 poly(A) signal: SV40 polyadenylation signal
   6350..6485    +  rep_origin     SV40 ori: SV40 origin of replication
   6506..6524    -  promoter       T7 promoter: promoter for bacteriophage T7 RNA polymerase
   6532..6687    +  CDS            lacZα (fragment): LacZα fragment of β-galactosidase; lacZ fragment
   6692..7120    +  rep_origin     f1 ori (sequence partly withheld): f1 bacteriophage origin of replication; arrow indicates direction of (+) strand synthesis
   7173..7277    +  promoter       AmpR promoter: bla
   7278..8138    +  CDS            AmpR: β-lactamase; bla; confers resistance to ampicillin, carbenicillin, and related antibiotics
   8309..8897    +  rep_origin     ori: high-copy-number ColE1/pMB1/pBR322/pUC origin of replication
   9080..9172    +  CDS            lacI (fragment): lac repressor; lacI; The lac repressor binds to the lac operator to inhibit transcription in E. coli. This inhibition can be relieved by adding lactose or isopropyl-β-D-thiogalactopyranoside (IPTG).
   9185..9206    +  protein_bind   CAP binding site: CAP binding activates transcription in the presence of cAMP. E. coli catabolite activator protein
   9221..9251    +  promoter       lac promoter: promoter for the E. coli lac operon
   9259..9275    +  protein_bind   lac operator: The lac repressor binds to the lac operator to inhibit transcription in E. coli. This inhibition can be relieved by adding lactose or isopropyl-β-D-thiogalactopyranoside (IPTG). lac repressor encoded by lacI
   9320..9338    +  promoter       T3 promoter: promoter for bacteriophage T3 RNA polymerase
