[The description below was written by a language model from this plasmid's Addgene catalogue record and pLannotate feature annotations shown in this document.]
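Description:
TFORF1714 is a third-generation-style, self-inactivating lentiviral expression plasmid built on the pLX_TRC317 backbone. It belongs to a barcoded library of human transcription factor open reading frames and carries LDB2 (also known as CLIM1), a LIM domain-binding cofactor. In bacteria it is maintained through a high-copy ColE1/pUC-type origin with ampicillin selection via β-lactamase. An f1 origin and remnants of a lac/T7/T3 cloning region are also present. The depositor warns that the plasmid can recombine, as repeat-containing lentiviral vectors often do.

The viral genome is transcribed from a chimeric RSV promoter fused to a truncated HIV-1 5' LTR. It contains the Ψ packaging signal with a partial gag sequence, the Rev response element for nuclear export of full-length RNA, a cPPT/CTS element that aids nuclear import, and a ΔU3 3' LTR that silences LTR promoter activity after integration. An SV40 polyadenylation signal lies downstream.

Two expression units sit between the LTRs. An SV40 early promoter drives puromycin N-acetyltransferase for selecting transduced mammalian cells. A strong constitutive EF-1α promoter drives the human LDB2 ORF, followed by a WPRE that enhances transcript stability and expression. The record lists the insert as 1,097 bp, but the annotated LDB2 match covers only about 940 bp. The unique 24-bp barcode described in the catalogue entry is not annotated separately in the feature table, so its exact position is not stated.

The construct is intended for LDB2 overexpression in mammalian cells. In pooled screens such as directed-differentiation studies, the barcode identifies which factor each cell received.
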