Addgene plasmid #143150: TFORF1714
Purpose: Lentiviral vector for overexpressing transcription factor ORFs with unique 24-bp barcodes. Barcodes facilitate identification of transcription factors in pooled screens.
Depositing lab: Feng Zhang. Depositing organization: Broad Institute. Publication: A transcription factor atlas of directed differentiation. Joung J, Ma S, Tay T, Geiger-Schuller KR, Kirchgatterer PC, Verdine VK, Guo B, Arias-Garcia MA, Allen WE, Singh A, Kuksenko O, Abudayyeh OO, Gootenberg JS, Fu Z, Macrae RK, Buenrostro JD, Regev A, Zhang F. Cell. 2023 Jan 5;186(1):209-229.e26. doi: 10.1016/j.cell.2022.11.026. PubMed 36608654.
Backbone
  Vector backbone: pLX_TRC317
  Backbone manufacturer: Broad Institute Genetic Perturbation Platform
  Backbone size w/o insert (bp): 8264
  Vector type: Mammalian Expression, Lentiviral
  Selectable markers: Puromycin
Growth in bacteria
  Bacterial resistance: Ampicillin, 100 μg/mL
  Growth temperature: 30°C
  Growth strain: NEB Stable
  Copy number: High Copy
Gene/Insert
  Gene/Insert name: LDB2
  Species: H. sapiens (human)
  Insert size (bp): 1097
  Entrez Gene: LDB2 (a.k.a. LDB1, CLIM1)
  Promoter: EF1a
  Cloning method: Unknown
  Sequencing primers: 5′ GGGTGGAGACTGAAGTTAGGCCAG; 3′ CACATAGCGTAAAAGGAGCAACATAG
Terms and licenses: Academic/Nonprofit Terms; Industry Terms: Not Available to Industry
Depositor comments: NM_001130834,ENST00000441778 . The transcription factor ORF portion of this plasmid was synthesized by Genewiz. Please test multiple small colonies in case of plasmid recombination. To make this collection available in a timely manner, a portion of this collection was not fully sequenced by Addgene. If an Addgene verified full plasmid sequence is not available, please contact us prior to placing an order to request the full sequence.
How to cite: TFORF1714 was a gift from Feng Zhang (Addgene plasmid # 143150 ; http://n2t.net/addgene:143150 ; RRID:Addgene_143150)
