>Addgene plasmid #143150 | TFORF1714 | depositor partial sequence | sequence record 281588 | Insert
ACCGCCACCATGTCCAGCACACCACATGACCCCTTCTATTCTTCTCCTTTCGGCCCATTTTATAGGAGGC
ATACACCATACATGGTACAGCCAGAGTACCGAATCTATGAGATGAACAAGAGACTGCAGTCTCGCACAGA
GGATAGTGACAACCTCTGGTGGGACGCCTTTGCCACTGAATTTTTTGAAGATGACGCCACATTAACCCTT
TCATTTTGTTTGGAAGATGGACCAAAGCGATACACTATCGGCAGGACCCTCATCCCCCGTTACTTTAGCA
CTGTGTTTGAAGGAGGGGTGACCGACCTGTATTACATTCTCAAACACTCGAAAGAGTCATACCACAACTC
ATCCATCACGGTGGACTGCGACCAGTGTACCATGGTCACCCAGCACGGGAAGCCCATGTTTACCAAGGTA
TGTACAGAAGGCAGACTGATCTTGGAGTTCACCTTTGATGATCTCATGAGAATCAAAACATGGCACTTTA
CCATTAGACAATACCGAGAGTTAGTCCCGAGAAGCATCCTAGCCATGCATGCACAAGATCCTCAGGTCCT
GGATCAGCTGTCCAAAAACATCACCAGGATGGGGCTAACAAACTTCACCCTCAACTACCTCAGGTTGTGT
GTAATATTGGAGCCAATGCAGGAACTGATGTCGAGACATAAAACTTACAACCTCAGTCCCCGAGACTGCC
TGAAGACCTGCTTGTTTCAGAAGTGGCAGAGGATGGTGGCTCCGCCAGCAGAACCCACAAGGCAACCAAC
AACCAAACGGAGAAAAAGGAAAAATTCCACCAGCAGCACTTCCAACAGCAGCGCTGGGAACAATGCAAAC
AGCACTGGCAGCAAGAAGAAGACCACAGCTGCAAACCTGAGTCTGTCCAGTCAGGTACCTGGGCTAGGAG
CGATCCCGAACTGCAGCCTCAACCCTGGGAGGGATGGAGACCTGTGTCATTCAACAGCAGTGACCCCTTC
TGGCCAATTTAAGGAGAAGCATTAGTAATGAACTAGTCCGTAACTTGAAAGTATTTCGATTTCTTGGCTT
TATATATCTTGTGGAAAGGACGATGAGCTAGACACTTAGTGGTTAAA
