>Addgene plasmid #143150 | TFORF1714 | depositor partial sequence | sequence record 281589 | Barcode
TGAGCTAGACACTTAGTGGTTAAA
